>Addgene plasmid #26032 | 512 pME-miR | addgene partial sequence | sequence record 32085 | 26032 with M13pUC-fwd
CCAATAATGATTTTATTTTGACTGATAGTGACCTGTTCGTTGCAACAAATTGATGAGCAATGCTTTTTTA
TAATGCCAACTTTGTACAAAAAAGCAGGCTCTCGAGTATAAATTCTCCAACCAAAGCGTTTTTCTTCCTC
TTTCTGTTACCTGGCAAAGGGGAGCAGCAGCTGAGGAGTGATCTCTCAATCTTGGTGAGTACTATAGGCT
AGGCCTCTGTGGTACCATTCTACATGTGTTGATTTTCTGTATTTTAGTGAATTCTGTGATCGATAACTTT
AATGCGTATATTGAGGCTTTTCTTCACGGTGGCGGATGTTTTTATGACATTTTTACGCGGCGGTTTGTTA
TCCGGCGAGCTTTTGTCAGTTATTTTATGTTCGGTTTTCTATGTGGCTTGTATGTCTTTCTTAAATGTTT
TATTTTAATAAGTAGTGCGTTTTAAAGTTGACTTTGTTGTCTCTTTATATTTCTGCTGTTTCCGTTATTT
TGTGTGTGAAATGAGCACCGGGAAAAGAACAAAGGCACAAGCGGTTTGAAGTCACGGGTCCGTTAAAAGC
CTATCACACATTCCCGCATCCAGCAACTGTTACAAGTGGCCGGAGAGCCAGATGTCTGCCTCAGTTTGGA
TTCCGTTCAGACATTTCTGTTTTTTTTAATCATCCTGTAACTTAACACCGTCTTACTCTAAAGAAACACG
TGTCGCAGCTGCCTTATGGTGAACTAGGCCGGTTCAAACTCTGGGCCATCTTGTCACTTGTGTTACGAAA
TCACCGCTCAAAAGTTTTAATAATGAGAAATATGTATTTTTGTGGTCCATCATTAACTTTCACATTTTAT
CTTGGTCCGCA
