[The description below was written by a language model from this plasmid's Addgene catalogue record.]
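Description:
512 pME-miR is a Gateway-style middle entry vector built on the pME backbone, in which the insert is flanked by intact attL1 and attL2 recombination sites. These sites allow the cassette to be transferred by LR recombination into a destination vector, typically in combination with other entry clones in multisite assemblies. The plasmid is propagated in standard E. coli cloning strains as a high-copy plasmid under kanamycin selection. The record does not name the origin of replication, and no feature table is provided, so the fine structure of the backbone cannot be described beyond these catalogue fields.

The insert is a 753 bp fragment of the zebrafish (Danio rerio) ef1a gene (eef1a1l1). According to the depositor, it spans the TATA box, the non-coding first exon, intron 1 and the part of exon 2 that lies upstream of the ATG, so it carries no protein-coding sequence. The depositor notes minor mismatches relative to the reference ef1a sequence that are not expected to affect function. The plasmid name and the associated publication, which concerns microRNA involvement in haemodynamic and Vegf signalling during angiogenesis, suggest that the ef1a intron serves as a scaffold for expressing a microRNA from a spliced transcript. However, the record does not explicitly state this purpose, does not list any microRNA sequence within the insert, and does not describe a cloning site for adding one. As recorded, the construct is best understood as an entry module of ef1a 5′ exon–intron sequence for assembling zebrafish expression constructs.
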