Addgene plasmid #26032: 512 pME-miR
Depositing lab: Nathan Lawson. Depositing organization: University of Massachusetts, Worcester. Publication: MicroRNA-mediated integration of haemodynamics and Vegf signalling during angiogenesis. Nicoli S, Standley C, Walker P, Hurlstone A, Fogarty KE, Lawson ND. Nature. 2010 Apr 22. 464(7292):1196-200. 10.1038/nature08889 PubMed 20364122.
Backbone
  Vector backbone: pME
  Vector type: Entry vector
Growth in bacteria
  Bacterial resistance: Kanamycin, 50 μg/mL
  Growth temperature: 37°C
  Growth strain: DH5alpha
  Copy number: High Copy
Gene/Insert
  Gene/Insert name: ef1a
  Species: D. rerio (zebrafish)
  Insert size (bp): 753
  Entrez Gene: eef1a1l1 (a.k.a. EFL1-alpha, chunp6927, eef1a, ef1a, ik:tdsubc_2a3, ik:tdsubc_2b3, tdsubc_2a3, wu:fa91c07, wu:fa94b03, wu:fi13b09, xx:tdsubc_2a3, xx:tdsubc_2b3)
  Cloning method: Restriction Enzyme; 5′ cloning site attL1 (not destroyed); 3′ cloning site attL2 (not destroyed)
  Sequencing primers: 5′ M13pUC-fwd; 3′ M13rev
Terms and licenses: Academic/Nonprofit Terms; Industry Terms: Not Available to Industry
Depositor comments: EF1alpha gene insert (also known as ef1a, accession number NM_131263) encompassing the TATA box, first non-coding exon 1, intron 1 and partial exon 2, 5′ of the ATG. There are minor mismatches in the ef1a region. These changes should not affect plasmid function.
How to cite: 512 pME-miR was a gift from Nathan Lawson (Addgene plasmid # 26032 ; http://n2t.net/addgene:26032 ; RRID:Addgene_26032)
